>Addgene plasmid #24340 | pCMV-QS | depositor full sequence | sequence record 11372 | Author sequence
GACGGATCGGGAGATCTCCCGATCCCCTATGGTGCACTCTCAGTACAATCTGCTCTGATGCCGCATAGTT
AAGCCAGTATCTGCTCCCTGCTTGTGTGTTGGAGGTCGCTGAGTAGTGCGCGAGCAAAATTTAAGCTACA
ACAAGGCAAGGCTTGACCGACAATTGCATGAAGAATCTGCTTAGGGTTAGGCGTTTTGCGCTGCTTCGCG
ATGTACGGGCCAGATATACGCGTTGACATTGATTATTGACTAGTTATTAATAGTAATCAATTACGGGGTC
ATTAGTTCATAGCCCATATATGGAGTTCCGCGTTACATAACTTACGGTAAATGGCCCGCCTGGCTGACCG
CCCAACGACCCCCGCCCATTGACGTCAATAATGACGTATGTTCCCATAGTAACGCCAATAGGGACTTTCC
ATTGACGTCAATGGGTGGAGTATTTACGGTAAACTGCCCACTTGGCAGTACATCAAGTGTATCATATGCC
AAGTACGCCCCCTATTGACGTCAATGACGGTAAATGGCCCGCCTGGCATTATGCCCAGTACATGACCTTA
TGGGACTTTCCTACTTGGCAGTACATCTACGTATTAGTCATCGCTATTACCATGGTGATGCGGTTTTGGC
AGTACATCAATGGGCGTGGATAGCGGTTTGACTCACGGGGATTTCCAAGTCTCCACCCCATTGACGTCAA
TGGGAGTTTGTTTTGGCACCAAAATCAACGGGACTTTCCAAAATGTCGTAACAACTCCGCCCCATTGACG
CAAATGGGCGGTAGGCGTGTACGGTGGGAGGTCTATATAAGCAGAGCTCTCTGGCTAACTAGAGAACCCA
CTGCTTACTGGCTTATCGAAATTAATACGACTCACTATAGGGAGACCCAAGCTGGCTAGTTAAGCTTGGT
ACCCAAC
[2754 nt withheld, positions 918-3671]
TGAGCGGCCGCTCGAGTCTAGAGGGCCCTTCGAACAAAAACTCATCTCAGAAGAGGATCTGAATATGCAT
ACCGGTCATCATCACCATCACCATTGAGTTTAAACCCGCTGATCAGCCTCGACTGTGCCTTCTAGTTGCC
AGCCATCTGTTGTTTGCCCCTCCCCCGTGCCTTCCTTGACCCTGGAAGGTGCCACTCCCACTGTCCTTTC
CTAATAAAATGAGGAAATTGCATCGCATTGTCTGAGTAGGTGTCATTCTATTCTGGGGGGTGGGGTGGGG
CAGGACAGCAAGGGGGAGGATTGGGAAGACAATAGCAGGCATGCTGGGGATGCGGTGGGCTCTATGGCTT
CTGAGGCGGAAAGAACCAGCTGGGGCTCTAGGGGGTATCCCC
[124 nt withheld, positions 4064-4187]
C
[91 nt withheld, positions 4189-4279]
A
[49 nt withheld, positions 4281-4329]
CCTTTGACGTTGGAGTCCACGTTCTTT
[37 nt withheld, positions 4357-4393]
ACCCTATCTCGGTCTATTCTTTTGATTTATAAGGGATTTTGCCGATTTCGGCCTATTGGTTAAAAAATGA
GCTGATTTAACAAAAATTTAACGCGAATTAATTCTGTGGAATGTGTGTCAGTTAGGGTGTGGAAAGTCCC
CAGGCTCCCCAGCAGGCAGAAGTATGCAAAGCATGCATCTCAATTAGTCAGCAACCAGGTGTGGAAAGTC
CCCAGGCTCCCCAGCAGGCAGAAGTATGCAAAGCATGCATCTCAATTAGTCAGCAACCATAGTCCCGCCC
CTAACTCCGCCCATCCCGCCCCTAACTCCGCCCAGTTCCGCCCATTCTCCGCCCCATGGCTGACTAATTT
TTTTTATTTATGCAGAGGCCGAGGCCGCCTCTGCCTCTGAGCTATTCCAGAAGTAGTGAGGAGGCTTTTT
TGGAGGCCTAGGCTTTTGCAAAAAGCTCCCGGGAGCTTGTATATCCATTTTCGGATCTGATCAAGAGACA
GGATGAGGATCGTTTCGCATGATTGAACAAGATGGATTGCACGCAGGTTCTCCGGCCGCTTGGGTGGAGA
GGCTATTCGGCTATGACTGGGCACAACAGACAATCGGCTGCTCTGATGCCGCCGTGTTCCGGCTGTCAGC
GCAGGGGCGCCCGGTTCTTTTTGTCAAGACCGACCTGTCCGGTGCCCTGAATGAACTGCAGGACGAGGCA
GCGCGGCTATCGTGGCTGGCCACGACGGGCGTTCCTTGCGCAGCTGTGCTCGACGTTGTCACTGAAGCGG
GAAGGGACTGGCTGCTATTGGGCGAAGTGCCGGGGCAGGATCTCCTGTCATCTCACCTTGCTCCTGCCGA
GAAAGTATCCATCATGGCTGATGCAATGCGGCGGCTGCATACGCTTGATCCGGCTACCTGCCCATTCGAC
CACCAAGCGAAACATCGCATCGAGCGAGCACGTACTCGGATGGAAGCCGGTCTTGTCGATCAGGATGATC
TGGACGAAGAGCATCAGGGGCTCGCGCCAGCCGAACTGTTCGCCAGGCTCAAGGCGCGCATGCCCGACGG
CGAGGATCTCGTCGTGACCCATGGCGATGCCTGCTTGCCGAATATCATGGTGGAAAATGGCCGCTTTTCT
GGATTCATCGACTGTGGCCGGCTGGGTGTGGCGGACCGCTATCAGGACATAGCGTTGGCTACCCGTGATA
TTGCTGAAGAGCTTGGCGGCGAATGGGCTGACCGCTTCCTCGTGCTTTACGGTATCGCCGCTCCCGATTC
GCAGCGCATCGCCTTCTATCGCCTTCTTGACGAGTTCTTCTGAGCGGGACTCTGGGGTTCGCGAAATGAC
CGACCAAGCGACGCCCAACCTGCCATCACGAGATTTCGATTCCACCGCCGCCTTCTATGAAAGGTTGGGC
TTCGGAATCGTTTTCCGGGACGCCGGCTGGATGATCCTCCAGCGCGGGGATCTCATGCTGGAGTTCTTCG
CCCACCCCAACTTGTTTATTGCAGCTTATAATGGTTACAAATAAAGCAATAGCATCACAAATTTCACAAA
TAAAGCATTTTTTTCACTGCATTCTAGTTGTGGTTTGTCCAAACTCATCAATGTATCTTATCATGTCTGT
ATACCGTCGACCTCTAGCTAGAGCTTGGCGTAATCATGGTCATAGCTGTTTCCTGTGTGAAATTGTTATC
CGCTCACAATTCCACACAACATACGAGCCGGAAGCATAAAGTGTAAAGCCTGGGGTGCCTAATGAGTGAG
CTAACTCACATTAATTGCGTTGCGCTCACTGCCCGCTTTCCAGTCGGGAAACCTGTCGTGCCAGCTGCAT
TAATGAATCGGCCAACGCGCGGGGAGAGGCGGTTTGCGTATTGGGCGCTCTTCCGCTTCCTCGCTCACTG
ACTCGCTGCGCTCGGTCGTTCGGCTGCGGCGAGCGGTATCAGCTCACTCAAAGGCGGTAATACGGTTATC
CACAGAATCAGGGGATAACGCAGGAAAGAACATGTGAGCAAAAGGCCAGCAAAAGGCCAGGAACCGTAAA
AAGGCCGCGTTGCTGGCGTTTTTCCATAGGCTCCGCCCCCCTGACGAGCATCACAAAAATCGACGCTCAA
GTCAGAGGTGGCGAAACCCGACAGGACTATAAAGATACCAGGCGTTTCCCCCTGGAAGCTCCCTCGTGCG
CTCTCCTGTTCCGACCCTGCCGCTTACCGGATACCTGTCCGCCTTTCTCCCTTCGGGAAGCGTGGCGCTT
TCTCATAGCTCACGCTGTAGGTATCTCAGTTCGGTGTAGGTCGTTCGCTCCAAGCTGGGCTGTGTGCACG
AACCCCCCGTTCAGCCCGACCGCTGCGCCTTATCCGGTAACTATCGTCTTGAGTCCAACCCGGTAAGACA
CGACTTATCGCCACTGGCAGCAGCCACTGGTAACAGGATTAGCAGAGCGAGGTATGTAGGCGGTGCTACA
GAGTTCTTGAAGTGGTGGCCTAACTACGGCTACACTAGAAGAACAGTATTTGGTATCTGCGCTCTGCTGA
AGCCAGTTACCTTCGGAAAAAGAGTTGGTAGCTCTTGATCCGGCAAACAAACCACCGCTGGTAGCGGTGG
TTTTTTTGTTTGCAAGCAGCAGATTACGCGCAGAAAAAAAGGATCTCAAGAAGATCCTTTGATCTTTTCT
ACGGGGTCTGACGCTCAGTGGAACGAAAACTCACGTTAAGGGATTTTGGTCATGAGATTATCAAAAAGGA
TCTTCACCTAGATCCTTTTAAATTAAAAATGAAGTTTTAAATCAATCTAAAGTATATATGAGTAAACTTG
GTCTGACAGTTACCAATGCTTAATCAGTGAGGCACCTATCTCAGCGATCTGTCTATTTCGTTCATCCATA
GTTGCCTGACTCCCCGTCGTGTAGATAACTACGATACGGGAGGGCTTACCATCTGGCCCCAGTGCTGCAA
TGATACCGCGAGACCCACGCTCACCGGCTCCAGATTTATCAGCAATAAACCAGCCAGCCGGAAGGGCCGA
GCGCAGAAGTGGTCCTGCAACTTTATCCGCCTCCATCCAGTCTATTAATTGTTGCCGGGAAGCTAGAGTA
AGTAGTTCGCCAGTTAATAGTTTGCGCAACGTTGTTGCCATTGCTACAGGCATCGTGGTGTCACGCTCGT
CGTTTGGTATGGCTTCATTCAGCTCCGGTTCCCAACGATCAAGGCGAGTTACATGATCCCCCATGTTGTG
CAAAAAAGCGGTTAGCTCCTTCGGTCCTCCGATCGTTGTCAGAAGTAAGTTGGCCGCAGTGTTATCACTC
ATGGTTATGGCAGCACTGCATAATTCTCTTACTGTCATGCCATCCGTAAGATGCTTTTCTGTGACTGGTG
AGTACTCAACCAAGTCATTCTGAGAATAGTGTATGCGGCGACCGAGTTGCTCTTGCCCGGCGTCAATACG
GGATAATACCGCGCCACATAGCAGAACTTTAAAAGTGCTCATCATTGGAAAACGTTCTTCGGGGCGAAAA
CTCTCAAGGATCTTACCGCTGTTGAGATCCAGTTCGATGTAACCCACTCGTGCACCCAACTGATCTTCAG
CATCTTTTACTTTCACCAGCGTTTCTGGGTGAGCAAAAACAGGAAGGCAAAATGCCGCAAAAAAGGGAAT
AAGGGCGACACGGAAATGTTGAATACTCATACTCTTCCTTTTTCAATATTATTGAAGCATTTATCAGGGT
TATTGTCTCATGAGCGGATACATATTTGAATGTATTTAGAAAAATAAACAAATAGGGGTTCCGCGCACAT
TTCCCCGAAAAGTGCCACCTGACGTC
Features (pLannotate 1.2.2; 20 found; start..end, strand, type, name):
     28..80      -  misc_feature   bom (fragment): basis of mobility region from pBR322
    235..614     +  enhancer       CMV enhancer: human cytomegalovirus immediate early enhancer
    615..818     +  promoter       CMV promoter: human cytomegalovirus (CMV) immediate early promoter
    814..847     +  LTR            5' LTR (truncated) (fragment): truncated 5' long terminal repeat (LTR) from HIV-1
    863..881     +  promoter       T7 promoter: promoter for bacteriophage T7 RNA polymerase
    918..3671    +  CDS            qa-1s (sequence withheld): QUTR_NEUCR - Protein inferred from homology: Swiss-Prot protein existence level 3. Multi-domain repressor protein that negatively regulates transcription of the quinate utilization pathway genes. May mediate its repressor activity by binding directly to the qa-1f activator protein (By similarity). From Neurospora crassa (strain ATCC 24698 / 74-OR23-1A / CBS 708.71 / DSM 1257 / FGSC 987).
   3794..4018    +  polyA_signal   bGH poly(A) signal: bovine growth hormone polyadenylation signal
   4022..4043    +  promoter       SV40 promoter (fragment): SV40 enhancer and early promoter
   4064..4492    +  rep_origin     f1 ori (sequence partly withheld): f1 bacteriophage origin of replication; arrow indicates direction of (+) strand synthesis
   4506..4835    +  promoter       SV40 promoter: SV40 enhancer and early promoter
   4902..5693    +  CDS            neo: KKA2_KLEPN - Also known as kan, nptII. Experimental evidence at protein level: Swiss-Prot protein existence level 1. Resistance to kanamycin, neomycin, paromomycin, ribostamycin, butirosin and gentamicin B. From Klebsiella pneumoniae.
   5719..5877    +  CDS            ble (fragment): BLE_KLEPN - Experimental evidence at protein level: Swiss-Prot protein existence level 1. Binding protein with a strong affinity to the bleomycin family of antibiotics. Binds to CL990; an antimitotic-antibiotic compound. From Klebsiella pneumoniae.
   5872..5993    +  polyA_signal   SV40 poly(A) signal: SV40 polyadenylation signal
   6066..6082    -  protein_bind   lac operator: The lac repressor binds to the lac operator to inhibit transcription in E. coli. This inhibition can be relieved by adding lactose or isopropyl-β-D-thiogalactopyranoside (IPTG). lac repressor encoded by lacI
   6090..6120    -  promoter       lac promoter: promoter for the E. coli lac operon
   6135..6156    -  protein_bind   CAP binding site: CAP binding activates transcription in the presence of cAMP. E. coli catabolite activator protein
   6169..6261    -  CDS            lacI (fragment): lac repressor; lacI; The lac repressor binds to the lac operator to inhibit transcription in E. coli. This inhibition can be relieved by adding lactose or isopropyl-β-D-thiogalactopyranoside (IPTG).
   6444..7032    -  rep_origin     ori: high-copy-number ColE1/pMB1/pBR322/pUC origin of replication
   7203..8063    -  CDS            AmpR: β-lactamase; bla; confers resistance to ampicillin, carbenicillin, and related antibiotics
   8064..8168    -  promoter       AmpR promoter: bla
