[The description below was written by a language model from this plasmid's Addgene catalogue record and pLannotate feature annotations shown in this document.]
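Description:
pCMV-QS is a mammalian expression plasmid built on the Invitrogen pcDNA3.1-Myc-His-A backbone that carries the QS (qa-1S) gene from Neurospora crassa. It is propagated in E. coli as a high-copy plasmid through a ColE1/pUC-type origin and selected with ampicillin via the β-lactamase gene. An f1 origin is also present. For selection in mammalian cells, the backbone provides a neomycin phosphotransferase cassette driven by the SV40 enhancer/early promoter and terminated by an SV40 polyadenylation signal. The short HIV LTR, ble, lacI and bom fragments in the feature table are small partial matches, most likely residual backbone sequence or annotation artefacts rather than functional elements.

The payload is an intron-free QS coding sequence of about 2.75 kb, placed between the Acc65I and NotI sites downstream of the human CMV immediate-early enhancer and promoter and upstream of the bovine growth hormone polyadenylation signal. A T7 promoter lies just before the insert. According to the depositor, the gene was first amplified from a Neurospora cosmid with its single intron. The intron was then removed by joining two exon PCR products in a three-way ligation. Although the catalogue lists C-terminal Myc and His tags, the depositor notes that a stop codon precedes them, so the expressed protein should be untagged.

QS is the repressor of the Neurospora quinate utilization gene cluster and is thought to act by binding the qa-1F activator (QF). In the Q system, a repressible binary system for transgene expression, lineage tracing and mosaic analysis, QS suppresses QF-driven transcription. This plasmid supplies constitutive QS expression in mammalian cells for that purpose.
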