Addgene plasmid #24340: pCMV-QS
Depositing lab: Liqun Luo. Depositing organization: Stanford University. Publication: The Q system: a repressible binary system for transgene expression, lineage tracing, and mosaic analysis. Potter CJ, Tasic B, Russler EV, Liang L, Luo L. Cell. 2010 Apr 30. 141(3):536-48. 10.1016/j.cell.2010.02.025 PubMed 20434990.
Backbone
  Vector backbone: pcDNA3.1-Myc-His-A
  Backbone manufacturer: Invitrogen
  Backbone size w/o insert (bp): 5493
  Vector type: Mammalian Expression
Growth in bacteria
  Bacterial resistance: Ampicillin, 100 μg/mL
  Growth temperature: 37°C
  Growth strain: DH5alpha
  Copy number: High Copy
Gene/Insert
  Gene/Insert name: QS
  Species: Neurospora crassa
  Insert size (bp): 2750
  Tag / fusion protein: Myc (C terminal on insert); His (C terminal on insert)
  Cloning method: Restriction Enzyme; 5′ cloning site Acc65I (unknown if destroyed); 3′ cloning site NotI (unknown if destroyed)
  Sequencing primers: 5′ CMV-F
Terms and licenses: Academic/Nonprofit Terms; Industry Terms: Not Available to Industry
Depositor comments: QS cDNA was obtained by PCR using primers PR53 (aatggtacccaacatgaacaccatcccggcac) and PR54 (aatgcggccgctcaagatatttgcgttgcaattc) using a cosmid, pLorist-HO35F3 from the Fungal Genetics Stock Center, as the template. The PCR fragment was initially cloned into pPAC5C-PL using Acc65 I and NotI to obtain the QS gene containing a single intron. The intron was subsequently removed by creating two PCR products that were cloned using 3-way ligation into pCDNA3.1-Mys-His-A (Invitrogen) using Acc65I and NotI and blunt ends at the exon-exon junction. The primers used to create the first exon are: PR53 (see above) + PR190 (agagcctagaggtactctgtgggcgg); and the second exon are: PR58 (tggtcggcgcccaattcc) + PR54 (see above). A stop codon precedes the Myc and His tags.
How to cite: pCMV-QS was a gift from Liqun Luo (Addgene plasmid # 24340 ; http://n2t.net/addgene:24340 ; RRID:Addgene_24340)
