>Addgene plasmid #24340 | pCMV-QS | addgene partial sequence | sequence record 30084 | 24340 with BGH-rev
GGTGATGGTGATGATGACCGGTATGCATATTCAGATCCTCTTCTGAGATGAGTTTTTGTTCGAAGGGCCC
TCTAGACTCGAGCGGCCGCTCA
[550 nt withheld, positions 93-642]
